Addgene plasmid #44351: pFIN-RK-GFP-mIRBP156-CHER-WPRE
Depositing lab: Susan Semple-Rowland. Depositing organization: University of Florida. Publication: Expression characteristics of dual-promoter lentiviral vectors targeting retinal photoreceptors and Muller cells. Semple-Rowland SL, Coggin WE, Geesey M, Eccles KS, Abraham L, Pachigar K, Ludlow R, Khani SC, Smith WC. Mol Vis. 2010 May 27;16:916-34. PubMed 20517486.
Backbone
  Vector backbone: pTY
  Backbone manufacturer: LJ Chang
  Backbone size w/o insert (bp): 8766
  Total vector size (bp): 10905
  Modifications to backbone: Final pFIN backbone: Added cPPT-FLAP sequence upstream of MCS in pTY to create pTYF backbone (Coleman et al 2002 Physiol Genomics 12:221-228). Added 2x250 chicken β-globin HS4 core sequence into 3'LTR of pTYF backbone to create pFIN (Semple-Rowland et al 2007 Mol Vis 13:2001-2011).
  Vector type: Lentiviral
Growth in bacteria
  Bacterial resistance: Ampicillin, 100 μg/mL
  Growth temperature: 37°C
  Growth strain: Stbl3
  Copy number: High Copy
Gene/Insert 1
  Gene/Insert name: RK-GFP (alt name: human rhodopsin kinase promoter)
  Species: H. sapiens (human), Synthetic
  Insert size (bp): 1027
  Promoter: human rhodopsin kinase (pos 2554-2850)
  Cloning method: Unknown
  Sequencing primers: 5′ N/A; 3′ N/A
Gene/Insert 2
  Gene/Insert name: mIRBP156-CHER (alt names: mouse interphotoreceptor retinal binding protein promoter; mCherry)
  Species: M. musculus (mouse), Synthetic
  Insert size (bp): 1104
  Promoter: mouse interphotoreceptor retinal binding protein (pos 3589-3897)
  Cloning method: Unknown
  Sequencing primers: 5′ N/A; 3′ N/A
Resource information
  A portion of this plasmid was derived from a plasmid made by: The IRBP promoter was amplified from BP1783-EGFP kindly provided by Jeffrey Boatright, Emory University.
Terms and licenses: Academic/Nonprofit Terms; Industry Terms: Not Available to Industry
How to cite: pFIN-RK-GFP-mIRBP156-CHER-WPRE was a gift from Susan Semple-Rowland (Addgene plasmid # 44351 ; http://n2t.net/addgene:44351 ; RRID:Addgene_44351)
