[The description below was written by a language model from this plasmid's Addgene catalogue record and pLannotate feature annotations shown in this document.]
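Description:
pFIN-RK-GFP-mIRBP156-CHER-WPRE is a dual-promoter, HIV-1-based lentiviral transfer plasmid of 10,905 bp, built on the pFIN backbone. pFIN derives from pTY through two recorded modifications. A cPPT-FLAP sequence was added upstream of the cloning site, and two copies of the 250 bp chicken β-globin HS4 insulator core were inserted into the 3' LTR. In bacteria the plasmid is maintained by a high-copy ColE1/pUC-type origin and selected with ampicillin through β-lactamase. The recorded host is the Stbl3 strain, a common choice for repeat-containing lentiviral plasmids.

The feature table shows CMV enhancer/promoter sequence fused to a truncated 5' LTR, which would drive genomic RNA production in packaging cells. This is followed by the Ψ packaging signal, partial gag and env sequences, the RRE and the cPPT/CTS. The payload consists of two tandem, same-orientation expression units. In the first, the human rhodopsin kinase promoter drives EGFP. In the second, a mouse interphotoreceptor retinoid-binding protein promoter fragment (mIRBP156) drives mCherry. A single WPRE downstream of mCherry enhances transcript stability and expression. A self-inactivating ΔU3 3' LTR follows, and a bGH polyadenylation signal lies beyond it. The insulator itself is not annotated, though an unannotated gap within the 3' LTR region is consistent with its recorded location. Several short annotated fragments, such as the Xpress and SET1 tags, lacI, lacZα and human gene matches, are probably linker or backbone remnants rather than functional parts.

According to the associated publication, the construct was used to characterise how dual-promoter lentiviral vectors express in retinal photoreceptors and Müller cells. The two fluorescent reporters allow the activity of each photoreceptor-targeting promoter to be compared within the same transduced cells.
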