Features (pLannotate 1.2.2; 31 found; start..end, strand, type, name):
      1..26      +  LTR            3' LTR (fragment): 3' long terminal repeat (LTR) from HIV-1
     43..159     +  enhancer       CMV enhancer (fragment): human cytomegalovirus immediate early enhancer
    182..281     +  promoter       CMVd1 promoter: truncated human cytomegalovirus (CMV) immediate early promoter that yields slightly reduced expression relative to the full-length promoter
    312..491     +  LTR            5' LTR (truncated): truncated 5' long terminal repeat (LTR) from HIV-1
    539..663     +  misc_feature   HIV-1 Ψ: packaging signal of human immunodeficiency virus type 1
    647..1368    +  CDS            HIV-1 gag (fragment): gag protein from human immunodeficiency virus 1; gag
   1367..1603    +  CDS            env (fragment): ENV_HV1N5 - Experimental evidence at protein level: Swiss-Prot protein existence level 1. From Human immunodeficiency virus type 1 group M subtype B (isolate NY5) (HIV-1).
   1822..2158    +  ncRNA          RRE: Accession: RF00036 - HIV Rev response element
   2368..2485    +  misc_feature   cPPT/CTS: central polypurine tract and central termination sequence of HIV-1
   2530..2553    +  misc_feature   MCS (fragment): multiple cloning site
   2862..3581    +  CDS            EGFP: the original enhanced GFP (Yang et al., 1996) mammalian codon-optimized
   3588..3640    +  misc_feature   MCS: multiple cloning site
   3949..3969    +  CDS            Xpress™ tag (fragment): Xpress™ epitope tag, including an enterokinase recognition and cleavage site
   3982..4689    +  CDS            mCherry: mCherry is a basic (constitutively fluorescent) red fluorescent protein published in 2004, derived from Discosoma sp.. It is reported to be a very rapidly-maturing monomer with low acid sensitivity.
   4712..4734    +  CDS            SET1 (fragment): solubility-enhancement tag derived from T7 phage gene 10B
   4762..5350    +  misc_feature   WPRE: woodchuck hepatitis virus posttranscriptional regulatory element
   5460..5537    +  CDS            nef (fragment): NEF_HV1Z2 - Experimental evidence at protein level: Swiss-Prot protein existence level 1. Extracellular Nef protein targets CD4(+) T-lymphocytes for apoptosis by interacting with CXCR4 surface receptors. From Human immunodeficiency virus type 1 group M subtype D (isolate Z2/CDC-Z34) (HIV-1).
   5539..5560    +  LTR            3' LTR (ΔU3) (fragment): self-inactivating 3' long terminal repeat (LTR) from HIV-1
   6172..6232    +  ncRNA          mir-TAR: Accession: RF00250 - Trans-activation response element (TAR)
   6258..6482    +  polyA_signal   bGH poly(A) signal: bovine growth hormone polyadenylation signal
   6486..6507    +  promoter       SV40 promoter (fragment): SV40 enhancer and early promoter
   6528..6659    +  rep_origin     f1 ori (fragment) (sequence partly withheld): f1 bacteriophage origin of replication; arrow indicates direction of (+) strand synthesis
   7063..7251    +  CDS            EEF1AKMT2 (fragment): EFMT2_HUMAN - Also known as C10orf138, METTL10 From Homo sapiens (Human).
   7590..7640    -  CDS            lacI (fragment): lac repressor; lacI; The lac repressor binds to the lac operator to inhibit transcription in E. coli. This inhibition can be relieved by adding lactose or isopropyl-β-D-thiogalactopyranoside (IPTG).
   7826..8414    -  rep_origin     ori: high-copy-number ColE1/pMB1/pBR322/pUC origin of replication
   8585..9445    -  CDS            AmpR: β-lactamase; bla; confers resistance to ampicillin, carbenicillin, and related antibiotics
   9446..9550    -  promoter       AmpR promoter: bla
   9654..9693    +  CDS            rop (fragment): Rop protein, which maintains plasmids at low copy number; rop
   9795..9933    +  misc_feature   bom: basis of mobility region from pBR322
   9939..10006   -  CDS            lacZα (fragment): LacZα fragment of β-galactosidase; lacZ fragment
  10000..10083   -  CDS            CCDC28A-AS1 (fragment): GVQW2_HUMAN - Also known as GVQW2 Protein predicted: Swiss-Prot protein existence level 4. From Homo sapiens (Human).
>Addgene plasmid #44351 | pFIN-RK-GFP-mIRBP156-CHER-WPRE | depositor full sequence | sequence record 60953 | pFIN-RK-GFP-mIRBP156-CHER-WPRE sequence 10905 bps
GTGGCCCGAGAGCTGCATCCGGAGTATCTAGATGGAGTTCCGCGTTACATAACTTACGGTAAATGGCCCG
CCTGGCTGACCGCCCAACGACCCCCGCCCATTGACGTCAATAATGACTGATGTTCCCATAGTAACGCCAA
TAGGGACTTTCCATTGACGCTAATGGGAGTTTGTTTTGGCACCAAAATCAACGGGACTTTCCAAAATGTC
GTAATAACCCCGCCCCGTTGACGCAAATGGGCGGTAGGCGTGTACTCTAGAAGGTCTATATAAGCAGAGC
TCGTTTAGTGAACCGTTTATACTACTTATCTGGTCTCTCTGGTTAGACCAGATCTGAGCCTGGGAGCTCT
CTGGCTAACTAGGGAACCCACTGCTTAAGCCTCAATAAAGCTTGCCTTGAGTGCTCAAAGTAGTGTGTGC
CCGTCTGTTGTGTGACTCTGGTAACTAGAGATCCCTCAGACCCTTTTAGTCAGTGTGGAAAATCTCTAGC
AGTGGCGCCCGAACAGGGACTTGAAAGCGAAAGTAAAGCCAGAGGAGATCTCTCGACGCAGGACTCGGCT
TGCTGAAGCGCGCACGGCAAGAGGCGAGGGGCGGCGACTGGTGAGTACGCCAAAAATTTTGACTAGCGGA
GGCTAGAAGGAGAGAGATGGGTGCGAGAGCGTCGGTATTAAGCGGGGGAGAATTAGATAAATGGGAAAAA
ATTCGGTTAAGGCCAGGGGGAAAGAAACAATATAAACTAAAACATATAGTATGGGCAAGCAGGGAGCTAG
AACGATTCGCAGTTAATCCTGGCCTTTTAGAGACATCAGAAGGCTGTAGACAAATACTGGGACAGCTACA
ACCATCCCTTCAGACAGGATCAGAAGAACTTAGATCATTATATAATACAATAGCAGTCCTCTATTGTGTG
CATCAAAGGATAGATGTAAAAGACACCAAGGAAGCCTTAGATAAGATAGAGGAAGAGCAAAACAAAAGTA
AGAAAAAGGCACAGCAAGCAGCAGCTGACACAGGAAACAACAGCCAGGTCAGCCAAAATTACCCTATAGT
GCAGAACCTCCAGGGGCAAATGGTACATCAGGCCATATCACCTAGAACTTTAAATGCATGGGTAAAAGTA
GTAGAAGAGAAGGCTTTCAGCCCAGAAGTAATACCCATGTTTTCAGCATTATCAGAAGGAGCCACCCCAC
AAGATTTAAATACCATGCTAAACACAGTGGGGGGACATCAAGCAGCCATGCAAATGTTAAAAGAGACCAT
CAATGAGGAAGCTGCAGAATGGGATAGATTGCATCCAGTGCATGCAGGGCCTATTGCACCAGGCCAGATG
AGAGAACCAAGGGGAAGTGACATAGCAGGAACTACTAGCAAATTAAGAGAACAATTTGGAAATAATAAAA
CAATAATCTTTAAGCAATCCTCAGGAGGGGACCCAGAAATTGTAACGCACAGTTTTAATTGTGGAGGGGA
ATTTTTCTACTGTAATTCAACACAACTGTTTAATAGTACTTGGTTTAATAGTACTTGGAGTACTGAAGGG
TCAAATAACACTGAAGGAAGTGACACAATCACACTCCCATGCAGAATAAAACAATTTATAAACATGTGGC
AGGAAGTAGGAAAAGCAATGTATGCCCCTCCCATCAGTGGACAAATTAGATGTTCATCAAATATTACTGG
GCTGCTATTAACAAGAGATGGTGGTAATAACAACAATGGGTCCGAGATCTTCAGACCTGGAGGAGGCGAT
ATGAGGGACAATTGGAGAAGTGAATTATATAAATATAAAGTAGTAAAAATTGAACCATTAGGAGTAGCAC
CCACCAAGGCAAAGAGAAGAGTGGTGCAGAGAGAAAAAAGAGCAGTGGGAATAGGAGCTTTGTTCCTTGG
GTTCTTGGGAGCAGCAGGAAGCACTATGGGCGCACGGTCAATGACGCTGACGGTACAGGCCAGACAATTA
TTGTCTGATATAGTGCAGCAGCAGAACAATTTGCTGAGGGCTATTGAGGCGCAACAGCATCTGTTGCAAC
TCACAGTCTGGGGCATCAAACAGCTCCAGGCAAGAATCCTGGCTGTGGAAAGATACCTAAAGGATCAACA
GCTCCTGGGGATTTGGGGTTGCTCTGGAAAACTCATTTGCACCACTGCTGTGCCTTGGAATGCTAGTTGG
AGTAATAAATCTCTGGAACAGATTTGGAATAACATGACCTGGATGGAGTGGGACAGAGAAATTAACAATT
ACACAAGCTTAATACACTCCTTAATTGAAGAATCGCAAAACCAGCAAGAAAAGAATGAACAAGAATTATT
GGAATTAGATAAATGGGCTTGCGGCCGGAATTCACAAATGGCAGTATTCATCCACAATTTTAAAAGAAAA
GGGGGGATTGGGGGGTACAGTGCAGGGGAAAGAATAGTAGACATAATAGCAACAGACATACAAACTAAAG
AATTACAAAAACAAATTACAAAAATTCAAAATTTTCGGGTTTATTACAGGGACAGCAGAGATCCACTTTG
GGCGCCCGCGCGCTACCGGACTCAGATCTCGAGGGGCCCCAGAAGCCTGGTGGTTGTTTGTCCTTCTCAG
GGGAAAAGTGAGGCGGCCCCTTGGAGGAAGGGGCCGGGCAGAATGATCTAATCGGATTCCAAGCAGCTCA
GGGGATTGTCTTTTTCTAGCACCTTCTTGCCACTCCTAAGCGTCCTCCGTGACCCCGGCTGGGATTTAGC
CTGGTGCTGTGTCAGCCCCGGTCTCCCAGGGGCTTCCCAGTGGTCCCCAGGAACCCTCGACAGGGCCCGG
TCTCTCTCGTCCAGCAAGGGCAGGGACGGGCCACAGGCCAAGGGCGGTACCGGTCGCCACCATGGTGAGC
AAGGGCGAGGAGCTGTTCACCGGGGTGGTGCCCATCCTGGTCGAGCTGGACGGCGACGTAAACGGCCACA
AGTTCAGCGTGTCCGGCGAGGGCGAGGGCGATGCCACCTACGGCAAGCTGACCCTGAAGTTCATCTGCAC
CACCGGCAAGCTGCCCGTGCCCTGGCCCACCCTCGTGACCACCCTGACCTACGGCGTGCAGTGCTTCAGC
CGCTACCCCGACCACATGAAGCAGCACGACTTCTTCAAGTCCGCCATGCCCGAAGGCTACGTCCAGGAGC
GCACCATCTTCTTCAAGGACGACGGCAACTACAAGACCCGCGCCGAGGTGAAGTTCGAGGGCGACACCCT
GGTGAACCGCATCGAGCTGAAGGGCATCGACTTCAAGGAGGACGGCAACATCCTGGGGCACAAGCTGGAG
TACAACTACAACAGCCACAACGTCTATATCATGGCCGACAAGCAGAAGAACGGCATCAAGGTGAACTTCA
AGATCCGCCACAACATCGAGGACGGCAGCGTGCAGCTCGCCGACCACTACCAGCAGAACACCCCCATCGG
CGACGGCCCCGTGCTGCTGCCCGACAACCACTACCTGAGCACCCAGTCCGCCCTGAGCAAAGACCCCAAC
GAGAAGCGCGATCACATGGTCCTGCTGGAGTTCGTGACCGCCGCCGGGATCACTCTCGGCATGGACGAGC
TGTACAAGTAAGATATCCTCGAGCTCAAGCTTCGAATTCTGCAGTCGACGGTACCGCGGGCCCGGGATCC
CTACACAGACATGGCTCAGCAAGATGAGATGCAATGTTCCTTCCGGGTCAAACCACCCTGGCCTCTTCTT
CAGAGTCCAGCTCATGTGCTTGAATTAGACAGGATTAAAGGCTTAGCAGAGCTGGAAGCCTCACATCTAA
CTCCCACATTGAGCCCCAGACCTTCTGTCTGCCTGCTAAGAAGGGCAAGGGAGAGAGGCAGCTGCAGGAC
CACAGCCTTGTACACACGGAGCTCTTATCCAGGAGCCAAGGCTCTGGGATCCACCGGTCGCCGCTAGCGT
CGATCGACCCGGGATCGATAGTTTAAACCTGTACGACGATGACGATAAGGATCCCGCCACCATGGTGAGC
AAGGGCGAGGAGGATAACATGGCCATCATCAAGGAGTTCATGCGCTTCAAGGTGCACATGGAGGGCTCCG
TGAACGGCCACGAGTTCGAGATCGAGGGCGAGGGCGAGGGCCGCCCCTACGAGGGCACCCAGACCGCCAA
GCTGAAGGTGACCAAGGGTGGCCCCCTGCCCTTCGCCTGGGACATCCTGTCCCCTCAGTTCATGTACGGC
TCCAAGGCCTACGTGAAGCACCCCGCCGACATCCCCGACTACTTGAAGCTGTCCTTCCCCGAGGGCTTCA
AGTGGGAGCGCGTGATGAACTTCGAGGACGGCGGCGTGGTGACCGTGACCCAGGACTCCTCCCTGCAGGA
CGGCGAGTTCATCTACAAGGTGAAGCTGCGCGGCACCAACTTCCCCTCCGACGGCCCCGTAATGCAGAAG
AAGACCATGGGCTGGGAGGCCTCCTCCGAGCGGATGTACCCCGAGGACGGCGCCCTGAAGGGCGAGATCA
AGCAGAGGCTGAAGCTGAAGGACGGCGGCCACTACGACGCTGAGGTCAAGACCACCTACAAGGCCAAGAA
GCCCGTGCAGCTGCCCGGCGCCTACAACGTCAACATCAAGTTGGACATCACCTCCCACAACGAGGACTAC
ACCATCGTGGAACAGTACGAACGCGCCGAGGGCCGCCACTCCACCGGCGGCATGGACGAGCTGTACAAGT
AAGAATTCGAAGCTTGATCCGGCTGCTAACAAAGCCCGAAAGGAGTCGACCCGGGATCCGCGGACTAGTA
TAATCAACCTCTGGATTACAAAATTTGTGAAAGATTGACTGGTATTCTTAACTATGTTGCTCCTTTTACG
CTATGTGGATACGCTGCTTTAATGCCTTTGTATCATGCTATTGCTTCCCGTATGGCTTTCATTTTCTCCT
CCTTGTATAAATCCTGGTTGCTGTCTCTTTATGAGGAGTTGTGGCCCGTTGTCAGGCAACGTGGCGTGGT
GTGCACTGTGTTTGCTGACGCAACCCCCACTGGTTGGGGCATTGCCACCACCTGTCAGCTCCTTTCCGGG
ACTTTCGCTTTCCCCCTCCCTATTGCCACGGCGGAACTCATCGCCGCCTGCCTTGCCCGCTGCTGGACAG
GGGCTCGGCTGTTGGGCACTGACAATTCCGTGGTGTTGTCGGGGAAATCATCGTCCTTTCCTTGGCTGCT
CGCCTGTGTTGCCACCTGGATTCTGCGCGGGACGTCCTTCTGCTACGTCCCTTCGGCCCTCAATCCAGCG
GACCTTCCTTCCCGCGGCCTGCTGCCGGCTCTGCGGCCTCTTCCGCGTCTTCGCCTTCGCCCTCAGACGA
GTCGGATCTCCCTTTGGGCCGCCTCCCCGCATCGATACCGTCGACCACTAGTGAATTCCAGCTGAGCGCC
GGTCGCTACCATTACCAGTTGGTCTGGTGTCAAAAATAATAATAACCGGGCGAGGGGGATCTCGACTCTA
GAAGCTTGGTACCTTTAAGACCAATGACTTACAAGGCAGCTGTAGATCTTAGCCACTTTTTAAAAGAAAA
GGGGGGACTGGAAGGGCTAATTCACTCCCAGTTTCGAGTTGGCGCGCCTGGGAGCTCACGGGGACAGCCC
CCCCCAAAGCCCCCAGGGATGTAATTACGTCCCTCCCCCGCTAGGGGGCAGCAGCGAGCCGCCCGGGGCT
CCGCTCCGGTCCGGCGCTCCCCCCGCATCCCCGAGCCGGCAGCGTGCGGGGACAGCCCGGGCACGGGGAA
GGTGGCACGGGATCGCTTTCCTCTGAACGCTTCTCGCTGCTCTTTGAGCCTGCAGACACCTGGGGGATAC
GGGGAAAAAGCTTTAGGCTGAAAGAGAGATTTAGAATGACAGGCGCGCCTGGGAGCTCACGGGGACAGCC
CCCCCCAAAGCCCCCAGGGATGTAATTACGTCCCTCCCCCGCTAGGGGGCAGCAGCGAGCCGCCCGGGGC
TCCGCTCCGGTCCGGCGCTCCCCCCGCATCCCCGAGCCGGCAGCGTGCGGGGACAGCCCGGGCACGGGGA
AGGTGGCACGGGATCGCTTTCCTCTGAACGCTTCTCGCTGCTCTTTGAGCCTGCAGACACCTGGGGGATA
CGGGGAAAAAGCTTTAGGCTGAAAGAGAGATTTAGAATGACAGGCGCGCCAACTCGAATTCATTGCAGAC
TTTCACTGAAACGGGTCTCTCTGGTTAGACCAGATCTGAGCCTGGGAGCTCTCTGGCTAACTAGGGAACC
CACTGCTTAAGCCTCAATAAAGCTCGACTGTGCCTTCTAGTTGCCAGCCATCTGTTGTTTGCCCCTCCCC
CGTGCCTTCCTTGACCCTGGAAGGTGCCACTCCCACTGTCCTTTCCTAATAAAATGAGGAAATTGCATCG
CATTGTCTGAGTAGGTGTCATTCTATTCTGGGGGGTGGGGTGGGGCAGGACAGCAAGGGGGAGGATTGGG
AAGACAATAGCAGGCATGCTGGGGATGCGGTGGGCTCTATGGCTTCTGAGGCGGAAAGAACCAGCTGGGG
CTCTAGGGGGTATCCCC
[124 nt withheld, positions 6528-6651]
CGCCGGCTGTGCGGGAGAACGGAGTTCTATTATGACTCAAATCAGTCTCCCCAAGCATTCGGGGATCAGA
GTTTTTAAGGATAACTTAGTGTGTAGGGGGCCAGTGAGTTGGAGATGAAAGCGTAGGGAGTCGAAGGTGT
CCTTTTGCGCCGAGTCAGTTCCTGGGTGGGGGCCACAAGATCGGATGAGCCAGTTTATCAATCCGGGGGT
GCCAGCTGATCCATGGAGTGCAGGGTCTGCAAAATATCTCAAGCACTGATTGATCTTAGGTTTTACAATA
GTGATGTTACCCCAGGAACAATTTGGGGAAGGTCAGAATCTTGTAGCCTGTAGCTGCATGACTCCTAAAC
CATAATTTCTTTTTTGTTTTTTTTTTTTTATTTTTGAGACAGGGTCTCACTCTGTCACCTAGGCTGGAGT
GCAGTGGTGCAATCACAGCTCACTGCAGCCTCAACGTCGTAAGCTCAAGCGATCCTCCCACCTCAGCCTG
CCTGGTAGCTGAGACTACAAGCGACGCCCCAGTTAATTTTTGTATTTTTGGTAGAGGCAGCGTTTTGCCG
TGTGGCCCTGGCTGGTCTCGAACTCCTGGGCTCAAGTGATCCAGCCTCAGCCTCCCAAAGTGCTGGGACA
ACCGGGGCCAGTCACTGCACCTGGCCCTAAACCATAATTTCTAATCTTTTGGCTAATTTGTTAGTCCTAC
AAAGGCAGTCTAGTCCCCAGGCAAAAAGGGGGTTTGTTTCGGGAAAGGGCTGTTACTGTCTTTGTTTCAA
ACTATAAACTAAGTTCCTCCTAAACTTAGTTCGGCCTACACCCAGGAATGAACAAGGAGAGCTTGGAGGT
TAGAAGCACGATGGAATTGGTTAGGTCAGATCTCTTTCACTGTCTGAGTTATAATTTTGCAATGGTGGTT
CAAAGACTGCCCGCTTCTGACACCAGTCGCTGCATTAATGAATCGGCCAACGCGCGGGGAGAGGCGGTTT
GCGTATTGGCGCTCTTCCGCTTCCTCGCTCACTGACTCGCTGCGCTCGGTCGTTCGGCTGCGGCGAGCGG
TATCAGCTCACTCAAAGGCGGTAATACGGTTATCCACAGAATCAGGGGATAACGCAGGAAAGAACATGTG
AGCAAAAGGCCAGCAAAAGGCCAGGAACCGTAAAAAGGCCGCGTTGCTGGCGTTTTTCCATAGGCTCCGC
CCCCCTGACGAGCATCACAAAAATCGACGCTCAAGTCAGAGGTGGCGAAACCCGACAGGACTATAAAGAT
ACCAGGCGTTTCCCCCTGGAAGCTCCCTCGTGCGCTCTCCTGTTCCGACCCTGCCGCTTACCGGATACCT
GTCCGCCTTTCTCCCTTCGGGAAGCGTGGCGCTTTCTCAATGCTCACGCTGTAGGTATCTCAGTTCGGTG
TAGGTCGTTCGCTCCAAGCTGGGCTGTGTGCACGAACCCCCCGTTCAGCCCGACCGCTGCGCCTTATCCG
GTAACTATCGTCTTGAGTCCAACCCGGTAAGACACGACTTATCGCCACTGGCAGCAGCCACTGGTAACAG
GATTAGCAGAGCGAGGTATGTAGGCGGTGCTACAGAGTTCTTGAAGTGGTGGCCTAACTACGGCTACACT
AGAAGGACAGTATTTGGTATCTGCGCTCTGCTGAAGCCAGTTACCTTCGGAAAAAGAGTTGGTAGCTCTT
GATCCGGCAAACAAACCACCGCTGGTAGCGGTGGTTTTTTTGTTTGCAAGCAGCAGATTACGCGCAGAAA
AAAAGGATCTCAAGAAGATCCTTTGATCTTTTCTACGGGGTCTGACGCTCAGTGGAACGAAAACTCACGT
TAAGGGATTTTGGTCATGAGATTATCAAAAAGGATCTTCACCTAGATCCTTTTAAATTAAAAATGAAGTT
TTAAATCAATCTAAAGTATATATGAGTAAACTTGGTCTGACAGTTACCAATGCTTAATCAGTGAGGCACC
TATCTCAGCGATCTGTCTATTTCGTTCATCCATAGTTGCCTGACTCCCCGTCGTGTAGATAACTACGATA
CGGGAGGGCTTACCATCTGGCCCCAGTGCTGCAATGATACCGCGAGACCCACGCTCACCGGCTCCAGATT
TATCAGCAATAAACCAGCCAGCCGGAAGGGCCGAGCGCAGAAGTGGTCCTGCAACTTTATCCGCCTCCAT
CCAGTCTATTAATTGTTGCCGGGAAGCTAGAGTAAGTAGTTCGCCAGTTAATAGTTTGCGCAACGTTGTT
GCCATTGCTACAGGCATCGTGGTGTCACGCTCGTCGTTTGGTATGGCTTCATTCAGCTCCGGTTCCCAAC
GATCAAGGCGAGTTACATGATCCCCCATGTTGTGCAAAAAAGCGGTTAGCTCCTTCGGTCCTCCGATCGT
TGTCAGAAGTAAGTTGGCCGCAGTGTTATCACTCATGGTTATGGCAGCACTGCATAATTCTCTTACTGTC
ATGCCATCCGTAAGATGCTTTTCTGTGACTGGTGAGTACTCAACCAAGTCATTCTGAGAATAGTGTATGC
GGCGACCGAGTTGCTCTTGCCCGGCGTCAATACGGGATAATACCGCGCCACATAGCAGAACTTTAAAAGT
GCTCATCATTGGAAAACGTTCTTCGGGGCGAAAACTCTCAAGGATCTTACCGCTGTTGAGATCCAGTTCG
ATGTAACCCACTCGTGCACCCAACTGATCTTCAGCATCTTTTACTTTCACCAGCGTTTCTGGGTGAGCAA
AAACAGGAAGGCAAAATGCCGCAAAAAAGGGAATAAGGGCGACACGGAAATGTTGAATACTCATACTCTT
CCTTTTTCAATATTATTGAAGCATTTATCAGGGTTATTGTCTCATGAGCGGATACATATTTGAATGTATT
TAGAAAAATAAACAAATAGGGGTTCCGCGCACATTTCCCCGAAAAGTGCCACCTGACGTCTAAGAAACCA
TTATTATCATGACATTAACCTATAAAAATAGGCGTATCACGAGGCCCTTTCGTCTTCAAGAACTGCCTCG
CGCGTTTCGGTGATGACGGTGAAAACCTCTGACACATGCAGCTCCCGGAGACGGTCACAGCTTGTCTGTA
AGCGGATGCCGGGAGCAGACAAGCCCGTCAGGGCGCGTCAGCGGGTGTTGGCGGGTGTCGGGGCGCAGCC
ATGACCCAGTCACGTAGCGATAGCGGAGTGTACTGGCTTAACTATGCGGCATCAGAGCAGATTGTACTGA
GAGTGCACCATATGCGGTGTGAAATACCGCACAGATGCGTAAGGAGAAAATACCGCATCAGGCGCCATTC
GCCATTCAGGCTGCGCAACTGTTGGGAAGGGCGATCGGTGCGGGCCTCTTCGCTATTACGCCAGCGCGGG
GAGGCAGAGATTGCAGTAAGCTGAGATCGCAGCACTGCACTCCAGCCTGGGCGACAGAGTAAGACTCTGT
CTCAAAAATAAAATAAATAAATCAATCAGATATTCCAATCTTTTCCTTTATTTATTTATTTATTTTCTAT
TTTGGAAACACAGTCCTTCCTTATTCCAGAATTACACATATATTCTATTTTTCTTTATATGCTCCAGTTT
TTTTTAGACCTTCACCTGAAATGTGTGTATACAAAATCTAGGCCAGTCCAGCAGAGCCTAAAGGTAAAAA
ATAAAATAATAAAAAATAAATAAAATCTAGCTCACTCCTTCACATCAAAATGGAGATACAGCTGTTAGCA
TTAAATACCAAATAACCCATCTTGTCCTCAATAATTTTAAGCGCCTCTCTCCACCACATCTAACTCCTGT
CAAAGGCATGTGCCCCTTCCGGGCGCTCTGCTGTGCTGCCAACCAACTGGCATGTGGACTCTGCAGGGTC
CCTAACTGCCAAGCCCCACAGTGTGCCCTGAGGCTGCCCCTTCCTTCTAGCGGCTGCCCCCACTCGGCTT
TGCTTTCCCTAGTTTCAGTTACTTGCGTTCAGCCAAGGTCTGAAACTAGGTGCGCACAGAGCGGTAAGAC
TGCGAGAGAAAGAGACCAGCTTTACAGGGGGTTTATCACAGTGCACCCTGACAGTCGTCAGCCTCACAGG
GGGTTTATCACATTGCACCCTGACAGTCGTCAGCCTCACAGGGGGTTTATCACAGTGCACCCTTACAATC
ATTCCATTTGATTCACAATTTTTTTAGTCTCTACTGTGCCTAACTTGTAAGTTAAATTTGATCAGAGGTG
TGTTCCCAGAGGGGAAAACAGTATATACAGGGTTCAGTACTATCGCATTTCAGG
