>Addgene plasmid #44351 | pFIN-RK-GFP-mIRBP156-CHER-WPRE | addgene partial sequence | sequence record 63164 | EGFP_N
TCGAGGGTTCCTGGGGACCACTGGGAAGCCCCTGGGAGACCGGGGCTGACACAGCACCAGGCTAAATCCC
AGCCGGGGTCACGGAGGACGCTTAGGAGTGGCAAGAAGGTGCTAGAAAAAGACAATCCCCTGAGCTGCTT
GGAATCCGATTAGATCATTCTGCCCGGCCCCTTCCTCCAAGGGGCCGCCTCACTTTTCCCCTGAGAAGGA
CAAACAACCACCAGGCTTCTGGGGCCCCTCGAGGCCTGGTGCAATAGGCCCTGCATGCACTGGATGCAAT
CTATCCCATTCTGCAGCTTCCTCATTGATGGTCTCTTTTAACATTTGCATGGCTGCTTGATGTCCCCCCA
CTGTGTTTAGCATGGTATTTAAATCTTGTGGGGTGGCTCCTTCTGATAATGCTGAAAACATGGGTATTAC
TTCTGGGCTGAAAGCCTTCTCTTCTACTACTTTTACCCATGCATTTAAAGTTCTAGGTGATATGGCCTGA
TGTACCATTTGCCCCTGGAGGTTCTGCACTATAGGGTAATTTTGGCTGACCTGGCTGTTGTTTCCTGTGT
CAGCTGCTGCTTGCTGTGCCTTTTTCTTACTTTTGTTTTGCTCTTCCTCTATCTTATCTAAGGCTTCCTT
GGTGTCTTTTACATCTATCCTTTGATGCACACAATAGAGGACTGCTATTGTATTATATAATGATCTAAGT
TCTTCTGATCCTGTCTGAAGGGATGGTTGTAGCTGTCCCAGTATTTGTCTACAGCCTTCTGATGTCTCTA
AAAGGCCA
