>Addgene plasmid #44351 | pFIN-RK-GFP-mIRBP156-CHER-WPRE | addgene partial sequence | sequence record 63314 | EGFP_C
TAAGATATCCTCGAGCTCAAGCTTCGAATTCTGCAGTCGACGGTACCGCGGGCCCGGGATCCCTACACAG
ACATGGCTCAGCAAGATGAGATGCAATGTTCCTTCCGGGTCAAACCACCCTGGCCTCTTCTTCAGAGTCC
AGCTCATGTGCTTGAATTAGACAGGATTAAAGGCTTAGCAGAGCTGGAAGCCTCACATCTAACTCCCACA
TTGAGCCCCAGACCTTCTGTCTGCCTGCTAAGAAGGGCAAGGGAGAGAGGCAGCTGCATGACCACAGCCT
TGTACACACGGAGCTCTTATCCAGGAGCCAAGGCTCTGGGATCCACCGGTCGCCGCTAGCGTTCGACCCG
GGATCGATAGTTTAAACCTGTACGACGATGACGATAAGGATCCCGCCACCATGGTGAGCAAGGGCGAGGA
GGATAACATGGCCATCATCAAGGAGTTCATGCGCTTCAAGGTGCACATGGAGGGCTCCGTGAACGGCCAC
GAGTTCGAGATCGAGGGCGAGGGCGAGGGCCGCCCCTACGAGGGCACCCAGACCGCCAAGCTGAAGGTGA
CCAAGGGTGGCCCCCTGCCCTTCGCCTGGGACATCCTGTCCCCTCAGTTCATGTACGGCTCCAAGGCCTA
CGTGAAGCACCCCGCCGACATCCCCGACTACTTGAAGCTGTCCTTCCCCGAGGGCTTCAAGTGGGAGCGC
GTGATGAACTTCGAGGACGGCGGCGTGGTGACCGTGACCCAGGACTCCTCCCTGCAGGACGGCGAGTTCA
TCTACAAGGTGAAGCTGCGCG
